Addgene plasmid #179828: pPOTv7-hygro-3HaloTag
Purpose: Trypanosoma brucei PCR only tagging (pPOT) vector for endogenous gene tagging
Depositing lab: Samuel Dean & Keith Gull. Publication: A comprehensive toolkit for protein localization and functional analysis in trypanosomatids. Paterou A, Saez Conde J, Tyc J, Sunter JD, Vaughan S, Gull K, Dean S. Open Biol. 2025 Apr;15(4):240361. doi: 10.1098/rsob.240361. Epub 2025 Apr 2. PubMed 40169015.
Backbone
  Vector backbone: pPOT
  Vector type: Unspecified
Growth in bacteria
  Bacterial resistance: Ampicillin, 100 μg/mL
  Growth temperature: 37°C
  Growth strain: NEB Stable
  Copy number: High Copy
Gene/Insert
  Gene/Insert name: 3x HaloTag
  Species: Synthetic
  Promoter: read through
  Cloning method: Restriction Enzyme; 5′ cloning site HindIII (not destroyed); 3′ cloning site BamHI (not destroyed)
  Sequencing primers: 5′ cTATGGGTTCTGGTAGTG; 3′ cTTAACTACCCGATCCTG
Terms and licenses: Academic/Nonprofit Terms; Industry Terms: Not Available to Industry
Depositor comments: Please visit https://doi.org/10.1101/2023.04.21.537815 for bioRxiv preprint.
How to cite: pPOTv7-hygro-3HaloTag was a gift from Samuel Dean & Keith Gull (Addgene plasmid # 179828 ; http://n2t.net/addgene:179828 ; RRID:Addgene_179828)
