[The description below was written by a language model from this plasmid's Addgene catalogue record and pLannotate feature annotations shown in this document.]
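Description:
pPOTv7-hygro-3HaloTag is a PCR-only tagging (pPOT) template plasmid for tagging genes at their endogenous loci in Trypanosoma brucei. It is not meant to be maintained or expressed as a plasmid in the parasite. Instead it serves as a PCR template from which a tag-plus-marker cassette is amplified, typically with long primers that add gene-specific homology arms, so that the product integrates at the target locus. In E. coli it is a high-copy plasmid carrying a ColE1/pUC-type origin and an ampicillin resistance gene with its bla promoter. The backbone also holds an f1 origin, T7 and SP6 promoters, and lac promoter/operator and lacZα remnants typical of a general cloning vector. None of these has a stated role in the tagging application.

The payload is a synthetic 3x HaloTag, annotated as three tandem copies of the dhaA haloalkane dehalogenase coding sequence from which HaloTag is derived, and cloned between retained HindIII and BamHI sites. HaloTag binds chloroalkane ligands covalently, so a tagged protein can be labelled with fluorescent or affinity ligands. Tripling the tag presumably increases signal for each tagged protein. A hygromycin phosphotransferase (hph) gene sits on each side of the tag array. This layout is consistent with the pPOT design, in which one template can yield either a marker-then-tag amplicon for N-terminal tagging or a tag-then-marker amplicon for C-terminal tagging, with hygromycin selecting the transfected parasites.

The promoter is recorded as "read through", meaning the cassette has no dedicated promoter and relies on transcription from the surrounding genomic locus after integration. The unannotated regions between the coding sequences probably contain trypanosome RNA-processing elements, but the feature table does not identify them.
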