Features (pLannotate 1.2.2; 17 found; start..end, strand, type, name):
    171..1193    +  CDS            hph: KHYB_ECOLX - Experimental evidence at protein level: Swiss-Prot protein existence level 1. The aminoglycoside phosphotransferases achieve inactivation of their antibiotic substrates by phosphorylation. Only phosphorylates hygromycin and closely related compounds such as demethyl analogs and destomycin. From Escherichia coli.
   1614..2489    +  CDS            dhaA: DHAA_PSEPV - Experimental evidence at protein level: Swiss-Prot protein existence level 1. Catalyzes hydrolytic cleavage of carbon-halogen bonds in halogenated aliphatic compounds, leading to the formation of the corresponding primary alcohols, halide ions and protons. Has a broad substrate specificity, as it is able to dehalogenate mono- and di- chlorinated and brominated alkanes (up to at least C10), and the two isomers of 1,3-dichloropropene to 3-chloroallyl alcohol; the highest activity was found with 1,2-dibromoethane, while no activity was observed with the analog 1,2-dichloroethane. Fro
   2511..3386    +  CDS            dhaA: DHAA_PSEPV - Experimental evidence at protein level: Swiss-Prot protein existence level 1. Catalyzes hydrolytic cleavage of carbon-halogen bonds in halogenated aliphatic compounds, leading to the formation of the corresponding primary alcohols, halide ions and protons. Has a broad substrate specificity, as it is able to dehalogenate mono- and di- chlorinated and brominated alkanes (up to at least C10), and the two isomers of 1,3-dichloropropene to 3-chloroallyl alcohol; the highest activity was found with 1,2-dibromoethane, while no activity was observed with the analog 1,2-dichloroethane. Fro
   3411..4286    +  CDS            dhaA: DHAA_PSEPV - Experimental evidence at protein level: Swiss-Prot protein existence level 1. Catalyzes hydrolytic cleavage of carbon-halogen bonds in halogenated aliphatic compounds, leading to the formation of the corresponding primary alcohols, halide ions and protons. Has a broad substrate specificity, as it is able to dehalogenate mono- and di- chlorinated and brominated alkanes (up to at least C10), and the two isomers of 1,3-dichloropropene to 3-chloroallyl alcohol; the highest activity was found with 1,2-dibromoethane, while no activity was observed with the analog 1,2-dichloroethane. Fro
   4701..5723    +  CDS            hph: KHYB_ECOLX - Experimental evidence at protein level: Swiss-Prot protein existence level 1. The aminoglycoside phosphotransferases achieve inactivation of their antibiotic substrates by phosphorylation. Only phosphorylates hygromycin and closely related compounds such as demethyl analogs and destomycin. From Escherichia coli.
   5919..5937    -  promoter       SP6 promoter: promoter for bacteriophage SP6 RNA polymerase
   5979..5995    -  protein_bind   lac operator: The lac repressor binds to the lac operator to inhibit transcription in E. coli. This inhibition can be relieved by adding lactose or isopropyl-β-D-thiogalactopyranoside (IPTG). lac repressor encoded by lacI
   6003..6033    -  promoter       lac promoter: promoter for the E. coli lac operon
   6048..6069    -  protein_bind   CAP binding site: CAP binding activates transcription in the presence of cAMP. E. coli catabolite activator protein
   6082..6174    -  CDS            lacI (fragment): lac repressor; lacI; The lac repressor binds to the lac operator to inhibit transcription in E. coli. This inhibition can be relieved by adding lactose or isopropyl-β-D-thiogalactopyranoside (IPTG).
   6357..6945    -  rep_origin     ori: high-copy-number ColE1/pMB1/pBR322/pUC origin of replication
   7116..7976    -  CDS            AmpR: β-lactamase; bla; confers resistance to ampicillin, carbenicillin, and related antibiotics
   7977..8081    -  promoter       AmpR promoter: bla
   8108..8158    +  misc_feature   bom (fragment): basis of mobility region from pBR322
   8159..8614    -  rep_origin     f1 ori (sequence partly withheld): f1 bacteriophage origin of replication; arrow indicates direction of (+) strand synthesis
   8618..8775    -  CDS            lacZα (fragment): LacZα fragment of β-galactosidase; lacZ fragment
   8778..2       +  promoter       T7 promoter (across the origin): promoter for bacteriophage T7 RNA polymerase
>Addgene plasmid #179828 | pPOTv7-hygro-3HaloTag | addgene full sequence | sequence record 355417 | Addgene NGS Result
GGGCGAATTGGGCCCGTATAATGCAGACCTGCTGCAAGCTAGGGGCACAGCAAGGTCTTCTGAAATTCAT
GTTTTTTTTTTTTTTACTCTGCATTGCAGTCTCCGCTCTTATTTAGTTTTGCTTTACGTAAGGTCTCGTT
GCTGCCATAAAATAAGCTCTAGTGGAATTCATGAAAAAGCCTGAACTCACCGCGACGTCTGTCGAGAAGT
TTCTGATCGAAAAGTTCGACAGCGTCTCCGACCTGATGCAGCTCTCGGAGGGCGAAGAATCTCGTGCTTT
CAGCTTCGATGTAGGAGGGCGTGGATATGTCCTGCGGGTAAATAGCTGCGCCGATGGTTTCTACAAAGAT
CGTTATGTTTATCGGCACTTTGCATCGGCCGCGCTCCCGATTCCGGAAGTGCTTGACATTGGGGAATTTA
GCGAGAGCCTGACCTATTGCATCTCCCGCCGTGCACAGGGTGTCACGTTGCAAGACCTGCCTGAAACCGA
ACTGCCCGCTGTTCTGCAGCCGGTCGCGGAGGCAATGGATGCGATCGCTGCGGCCGATCTTAGCCAGACG
AGCGGGTTCGGCCCATTCGGACCGCAAGGAATCGGTCAATACACTACATGGCGTGATTTTATATGCGCGA
TTGCTGATCCCCATGTGTATCACTGGCAAACTGTGATGGACGACACCGTCAGTGCGTCCGTCGCGCAGGC
TCTCGATGAGCTGATGCTTTGGGCCGAGGACTGCCCCGAAGTCCGGCACCTCGTGCACGCGGATTTCGGC
TCCAACAATGTCCTGACGGACAATGGCCGCATAACAGCGGTCATTGACTGGAGCGAGGCGATGTTCGGGG
ATTCCCAATACGAGGTCGCCAACATCTTCTTCTGGAGGCCGTGGTTGGCTTGTATGGAGCAGCAGACGCG
CTACTTCGAGCGGAGGCATCCGGAGCTTGCAGGATCGCCTCGGCTCCGGGCGTATATGCTCCGCATTGGT
CTTGACCAACTCTATCAGAGCTTGGTTGACGGCAATTTCGATGATGCAGCTTGGGCGCAGGGTCGATGCG
ACGCAATCGTCCGATCCGGAGCCGGGACTGTCGGGCGTACACAAATCGCCCGCAGAAGCGCGGCCGTCTG
GACCGATGGCTGTGTAGAAGTACTCGCCGATAGTGGAAACCGACGCCCCAGCACTCGTCCGAGGGCAAAG
GAATAGCCATGGTGCCCATTTAGTTGGCCTTTCCCTTGTCTCGTGTCTTTTCCGTGGAAAGGTTCCCGGA
GTAATCTGATGGCACAGCAGGGAGGTGCGCCTGCAGGTTGGTTAGGAAGGGGGGATGATGTAAAAGAAGA
AAATGGGGGGATTCGAGCCCCACGCGTTGCTCAAGCTGTGTAGCGCAGGCGTTTCCTTACATATTTCTCT
AACAGGCACGGAAGCCTAACAAATACACTTGGCTTATTTTTTTGCCCCCTCATGTCTTGTACAAATATTT
GCGATAGCTTAGCTATCAGCCACATTAATCAAACAAGTATACCAACAAGCCCGAAAACAGAAACTCAACT
GCAACGGGTACCTATGGGTTCTGGTAGTGGTTCCGGTTCCGGTTCTAAGCTTGGTGGGTCTGGAAGCGGT
AGTGCCGAAATAGGCACAGGCTTCCCCTTTGATCCGCATTACGTGGAAGTTCTGGGGGAGCGTATGCACT
ACGTCGACGTTGGACCCAGGGATGGTACGCCGGTTCTTTTCCTGCACGGGAACCCCACGTCGAGCTACGT
GTGGCGAAACATCATACCGCACGTGGCTCCCACGCACCGATGTATTGCGCCAGATCTTATAGGCATGGGG
AAGTCCGACAAACCCGATCTTGGTTACTTCTTCGACGACCATGTGCGCTTCATGGATGCTTTTATCGAGG
CACTTGGATTGGAGGAGGTTGTTTTGGTAATACACGACTGGGGCTCAGCCCTTGGCTTTCATTGGGCGAA
GCGTAATCCAGAGCGGGTTAAAGGCATCGCTTTTATGGAGTTCATAAGGCCCATCCCGACGTGGGATGAG
TGGCCAGAGTTTGCCAGGGAGACCTTCCAAGCCTTTCGCACGACCGACGTCGGTCGCAAATTGATAATAG
ACCAAAACGTGTTTATTGAGGGAACCCTGCCTATGGGAGTAGTCAGGCCCCTCACTGAAGTGGAAATGGA
CCACTATAGGGAGCCATTTTTGAATCCGGTTGATCGGGAACCTCTTTGGCGATTTCCAAATGAACTTCCT
ATTGCAGGAGAGCCCGCCAACATCGTTGCTCTGGTCGAGGAATATATGGATTGGCTCCATCAGTCACCGG
TCCCGAAACTTCTGTTTTGGGGGACCCCAGGAGTTTTGATACCCCCTGCCGAGGCGGCCCGCCTTGCCAA
ATCGCTTCCCAATTGCAAAGCAGTTGACATCGGACCAGGTCTCAACCTGCTCCAGGAAGATAATCCAGAT
TTGATCGGCTCGGAAATCGCTCGCTGGCTGTCGACACTGGAGATATCTGGTTCGGGCTCGGCTGAGATAG
GTACTGGGTTTCCGTTCGACCCTCACTACGTAGAAGTTCTTGGAGAGCGGATGCACTATGTCGATGTGGG
GCCTCGCGATGGCACCCCCGTACTTTTCCTCCACGGCAACCCCACGTCGAGCTATGTCTGGAGGAACATA
ATACCACACGTGGCTCCAACGCATAGGTGTATAGCTCCCGACCTTATAGGAATGGGCAAAAGCGACAAAC
CCGACCTTGGATACTTCTTCGATGATCACGTACGCTTCATGGACGCTTTCATCGAAGCCCTGGGCTTGGA
GGAGGTTGTCTTGGTTATTCATGATTGGGGATCAGCTCTTGGGTTTCACTGGGCTAAACGCAACCCTGAA
CGGGTAAAAGGCATCGCGTTCATGGAGTTTATACGTCCCATACCAACCTGGGACGAATGGCCGGAGTTCG
CACGTGAGACCTTCCAGGCCTTTCGCACTACCGATGTAGGCAGGAAGCTGATCATTGACCAAAACGTCTT
TATTGAAGGCACCCTGCCTATGGGAGTTGTCAGGCCTCTTACTGAGGTCGAAATGGACCATTACCGGGAA
CCGTTTCTGAATCCGGTGGATCGGGAACCACTTTGGAGGTTCCCCAATGAACTCCCGATTGCCGGCGAGC
CAGCCAACATCGTTGCGCTCGTTGAAGAATACATGGACTGGCTGCACCAGAGTCCGGTGCCGAAACTCTT
GTTTTGGGGCACCCCTGGCGTTCTGATCCCACCGGCCGAGGCGGCCCGACTCGCCAAGTCATTGCCTAAC
TGTAAAGCGGTTGATATCGGCCCTGGACTTAATCTTCTGCAAGAAGACAACCCAGACCTGATCGGCTCCG
AGATCGCACGGTGGTTGTCTACTCTTGAAATTTCCGGTTCGCCCGGGTCGGCTGAGATTGGTACGGGGTT
TCCTTTTGACCCGCACTACGTTGAGGTGTTGGGTGAACGTATGCATTATGTTGATGTTGGTCCCCGTGAT
GGTACGCCCGTGCTGTTTTTGCATGGTAACCCCACGTCAAGCTATGTGTGGAGGAACATTATTCCCCACG
TGGCACCTACTCATCGCTGTATTGCTCCAGACCTTATTGGTATGGGTAAGTCAGATAAACCGGATCTTGG
TTACTTCTTTGACGATCACGTGCGTTTTATGGATGCATTTATTGAAGCGCTTGGCCTTGAAGAAGTTGTG
TTAGTGATTCACGATTGGGGTTCTGCCTTGGGATTTCATTGGGCTAAACGTAATCCCGAAAGAGTTAAAG
GTATTGCATTCATGGAGTTCATTCGTCCTATTCCTACGTGGGATGAGTGGCCAGAGTTTGCGCGCGAGAC
GTTTCAAGCGTTTCGTACAACGGACGTGGGTCGTAAGCTGATTATTGATCAAAATGTTTTTATTGAGGGT
ACGCTGCCGATGGGTGTTGTGCGTCCCCTGACTGAAGTGGAGATGGATCACTACCGTGAGCCATTTTTAA
ATCCAGTGGACCGTGAGCCATTGTGGCGCTTCCCTAACGAGCTGCCCATTGCTGGTGAACCGGCTAACAT
TGTGGCGCTTGTGGAGGAGTATATGGATTGGCTTCATCAATCACCCGTGCCTAAGTTGCTTTTTTGGGGT
ACGCCAGGTGTGCTTATTCCACCTGCTGAAGCAGCACGCTTGGCTAAATCACTTCCAAACTGCAAAGCAG
TTGATATTGGTCCGGGTCTGAACCTGTTGCAAGAAGATAATCCCGATCTTATTGGTTCCGAGATTGCCCG
TTGGCTTTCGACACTTGAAATTTCTGGTGGATCCGGATCAGGATCTGGATCAGGATCGGGTAGTTAAGAG
CTCCGCTGCGCTTAAATGTCTTTCATTATAATCAATGTATAACCTTTATGTAGTATTTCAATCTATGCCG
CTGTGTACGTGCACTGCGGTGCCTATCCTTCGGCATTAGAGAGTCACTGTTTGTGTAGATCGTAGCTGCA
TGTCTGACATCTGGTTCATTAGTGCCGTTTTGAGTCTGCACTGTTGTGCAACTTGATATTCATCACTGCA
CACCAACCGTGTGTTTCCTCCTTTGGGTGCACCCTTTAATCCTTGTCTTCTCCTTTTTTGTCTCTTTCCC
CCTCGAAAAGGTGTCAAACTACTGCCGCATAAACTACGGTTATCCCAAATTTAAGAGAAAGCAATAAAGC
ATCAGCTAGCATGAAAAAGCCTGAACTCACCGCGACGTCTGTCGAGAAGTTTCTGATCGAAAAGTTCGAC
AGCGTCTCCGACCTGATGCAGCTCTCGGAGGGCGAAGAATCTCGTGCTTTCAGCTTCGATGTAGGAGGGC
GTGGATATGTCCTGCGGGTAAATAGCTGCGCCGATGGTTTCTACAAAGATCGTTATGTTTATCGGCACTT
TGCATCGGCCGCGCTCCCGATTCCGGAAGTGCTTGACATTGGGGAATTTAGCGAGAGCCTGACCTATTGC
ATCTCCCGCCGTGCACAGGGTGTCACGTTGCAAGACCTGCCTGAAACCGAACTGCCCGCTGTTCTGCAGC
CGGTCGCGGAGGCAATGGATGCGATCGCTGCGGCCGATCTTAGCCAGACGAGCGGGTTCGGCCCATTCGG
ACCGCAAGGAATCGGTCAATACACTACATGGCGTGATTTTATATGCGCGATTGCTGATCCCCATGTGTAT
CACTGGCAAACTGTGATGGACGACACCGTCAGTGCGTCCGTCGCGCAGGCTCTCGATGAGCTGATGCTTT
GGGCCGAGGACTGCCCCGAAGTCCGGCACCTCGTGCACGCGGATTTCGGCTCCAACAATGTCCTGACGGA
CAATGGCCGCATAACAGCGGTCATTGACTGGAGCGAGGCGATGTTCGGGGATTCCCAATACGAGGTCGCC
AACATCTTCTTCTGGAGGCCGTGGTTGGCTTGTATGGAGCAGCAGACGCGCTACTTCGAGCGGAGGCATC
CGGAGCTTGCAGGATCGCCTCGGCTCCGGGCGTATATGCTCCGCATTGGTCTTGACCAACTCTATCAGAG
CTTGGTTGACGGCAATTTCGATGATGCAGCTTGGGCGCAGGGTCGATGCGACGCAATCGTCCGATCCGGA
GCCGGGACTGTCGGGCGTACACAAATCGCCCGCAGAAGCGCGGCCGTCTGGACCGATGGCTGTGTAGAAG
TACTCGCCGATAGTGGAAACCGACGCCCCAGCACTCGTCCGAGGGCAAAGGAATAGCTCGAGTGCCCATT
TAGTTGGCTTTTCCCTTGTCTCGTGTCTTTTCCGTGGAAAGGTTCCCGGAGTAATCTGATGGCACAGCAG
GGAGGTGCGCCTGCAGGTTGGTTAGGAAGGGGGGATGATGTAAAAGAAGAAAATGGGGGGATTCGAGCCC
CGCACAGGTCTCTCAAATTGGATGCATAGCTTGAGTATTCTATAGTGTCACCTAAATAGCTTGGCGTAAT
CATGGTCATAGCTGTTTCCTGTGTGAAATTGTTATCCGCTCACAATTCCACACAACATACGAGCCGGAAG
CATAAAGTGTAAAGCCTGGGGTGCCTAATGAGTGAGCTAACTCACATTAATTGCGTTGCGCTCACTGCCC
GCTTTCCAGTCGGGAAACCTGTCGTGCCAGCTGCATTAATGAATCGGCCAACGCGCGGGGAGAGGCGGTT
TGCGTATTGGGCGCTCTTCCGCTTCCTCGCTCACTGACTCGCTGCGCTCGGTCGTTCGGCTGCGGCGAGC
GGTATCAGCTCACTCAAAGGCGGTAATACGGTTATCCACAGAATCAGGGGATAACGCAGGAAAGAACATG
TGAGCAAAAGGCCAGCAAAAGGCCAGGAACCGTAAAAAGGCCGCGTTGCTGGCGTTTTTCCATAGGCTCC
GCCCCCCTGACGAGCATCACAAAAATCGACGCTCAAGTCAGAGGTGGCGAAACCCGACAGGACTATAAAG
ATACCAGGCGTTTCCCCCTGGAAGCTCCCTCGTGCGCTCTCCTGTTCCGACCCTGCCGCTTACCGGATAC
CTGTCCGCCTTTCTCCCTTCGGGAAGCGTGGCGCTTTCTCATAGCTCACGCTGTAGGTATCTCAGTTCGG
TGTAGGTCGTTCGCTCCAAGCTGGGCTGTGTGCACGAACCCCCCGTTCAGCCCGACCGCTGCGCCTTATC
CGGTAACTATCGTCTTGAGTCCAACCCGGTAAGACACGACTTATCGCCACTGGCAGCAGCCACTGGTAAC
AGGATTAGCAGAGCGAGGTATGTAGGCGGTGCTACAGAGTTCTTGAAGTGGTGGCCTAACTACGGCTACA
CTAGAAGAACAGTATTTGGTATCTGCGCTCTGCTGAAGCCAGTTACCTTCGGAAAAAGAGTTGGTAGCTC
TTGATCCGGCAAACAAACCACCGCTGGTAGCGGTGGTTTTTTTGTTTGCAAGCAGCAGATTACGCGCAGA
AAAAAAGGATCTCAAGAAGATCCTTTGATCTTTTCTACGGGGTCTGACGCTCAGTGGAACGAAAACTCAC
GTTAAGGGATTTTGGTCATGAGATTATCAAAAAGGATCTTCACCTAGATCCTTTTAAATTAAAAATGAAG
TTTTAAATCAATCTAAAGTATATATGAGTAAACTTGGTCTGACAGTTACCAATGCTTAATCAGTGAGGCA
CCTATCTCAGCGATCTGTCTATTTCGTTCATCCATAGTTGCCTGACTCCCCGTCGTGTAGATAATTACGA
TACGGGAGGGCTTACCATCTGGCCCCAGTGCTGCAATGATACCGCGAGACCCACGCTCACCGGCTCCAGA
TTTATCAGCAATAAACCAGCCAGCCGGAAGGGCCGAGCGCAGAAGTGGTCCTGCAACTTTATCCGCCTCC
ATCCAGTCTATTAATTGTTGCCGGGAAGCTAGAGTAAGTAGTTCGCCAGTTAATAGTTTGCGCAACGTTG
TTGCCATTGCTACAGGCATCGTGGTGTCACGCTCGTCGTTTGGTATGGCTTCATTCAGCTCCGGTTCCCA
ACGATCAAGGCGAGTTACATGATCCCCCATGTTGTGCAAAAAAGCGGTTAGCTCCTTCGGTCCTCCGATC
GTTGTCAGAAGTAAGTTGGCCGCAGTGTTATCACTCATGGTTATGGCAGCACTGCATAATTCTCTTACTG
TCATGCCATCCGTAAGATGCTTTTCTGTGACTGGTGAGTACTCAACCAAGTCATTCTGAGAATAGTGTAT
GCGGCGACCGAGTTGCTCTTGCCCGGCGTCAATACGGGATAATACCGCGCCACATAGCAGAACTTTAAAA
GTGCTCATCATTGGAAAACGTTCTTCGGGGCGAAAACTCTCAAGGATCTTACCGCTGTTGAGATCCAGTT
CGATGTAACCCACTCGTGCACCCAACTGATCTTCAGCATCTTTTACTTTCACCAGCGTTTCTGGGTGAGC
AAAAACAGGAAGGCAAAATGCCGCAAAAAAGGGAATAAGGGCGACACGGAAATGTTGAATACTCATACTC
TTCCTTTTTCAATATTATTGAAGCATTTATCAGGGTTATTGTCTCATGAGCGGATACATATTTGAATGTA
TTTAGAAAAATAAACAAATAGGGGTTCCGCGCACATTTCCCCGAAAAGTGCCACCTGATGCGGTGTGAAA
TACCGCACAGATGCGTAAGGAGAAAATACCGCATCAGGAAATTGTAAGCGTTAATATTTTGTTAAAATTC
GCGTTAAATTTTTGTTAAATCAGCTCATTTTTTAACCAATAGGCCGAAATCGGCAAAATCCCTTATAAAT
CAAAAGAATAGACCGAGATAGGGT
[37 nt withheld, positions 8285-8321]
AAAGAACGTGGACTCCAACGTCAAAGG
[49 nt withheld, positions 8349-8397]
T
[91 nt withheld, positions 8399-8489]
G
[98 nt withheld, positions 8491-8588]
ACTTAATGCGCCGCTACAGGGCGCGTCCATTCGCCATTCAGGCTGCGCAACTGTTGGGAAGGGCGATCGG
TGCGGGCCTCTTCGCTATTACGCCAGCTGGCGAAAGGGGGATGTGCTGCAAGGCGATTAAGTTGGGTAAC
GCCAGGGTTTTCCCAGTCACGACGTTGTAAAACGACGGCCAGTGAATTGTAATACGACTCACTATA
